>Addgene plasmid #63548 | pFusX3-7 | depositor partial sequence | sequence record 105617 | pFusX3_ACG
AGTCTTAAGCGTCTCCATGGCCTGACCCCGGACCAAGTGGTGGCTATCGCCAGCAACATTGGCGGCAAGC
AAGCGCTCGAAACGGTGCAGCGGCTGTTGCCGGTGCTGTGCCAGGACCATGGCCTCACACCCGATCAGGT
CGTGGCTATCGCCAGCCACGATGGCGGCAAGCAAGCGCTCGAAACGGTGCAGCGGCTGTTGCCGGTGCTG
TGCCAGGACCATGGCCTGACCCCGGACCAAGTGGTGGCTATCGCCAGCAACAATGGCGGCAAGCAAGCGC
TCGAAACGGTGCAGCGGCTGTTGCCGGTGCTGTGCCAGGACCATGGCCTGCGAGACGTC
