>Addgene plasmid #63548 | pFusX3-7 | depositor partial sequence | sequence record 105618 | FusX3
CGTCTCCATGGCCTGACCCCGGACCAAGTGGTGGCTATCGAGACCGGCGCCGCTACGGGCGCGTCCCATT
CGCCATTCAGGCTGCGCAACTGTTGGGAAGGGCGATCGGTGCGGGCTCTTCGCTATTACGCCAGCTGGCG
AAAGGGGGATGTGCTGCAAGGCGATTAAGTTGGGAACGCCAGGGTTTTCCCAGTCACGACGTTGTAAAAC
GACGGCCAGTGAGCGCGCGTAATCGACTCACTATAGGGCGAATTGGGTACCGGGCCCCCCCTCGAGGTCC
TCCAGCTTTTGTTCCCTTTAGTGAGGGTTAATTGCGCGCTTGGCGTAATCATGGTCATAGCTGTTTCCTG
TGTGAAATTGTTATCCGCTCACAATTCCACACAACATACGAGCCGGAAGCATAAAGTGTAAAGCCTGGGG
TGCCTAATGAGTGAGCTAACTCACATTAATTGCGTTGCGCTCACTGCCCGCTTTCCACCGGTGGTCTCTG
GCGGCAAGCAAGCGCTCGAAACGGTGCAGCGGCTGTTGCCGGTGCTGTGCCAGGACCATGGCCTGCGAGA
CGTCTAGACCAGCCAGGACAGAAATGCCTCGACTTCGCTGCTACCCAAGGTTGCCGGGTGACGCACACCG
TGGAAACGGATGAAGGCACGAACCCAGTGGACATAAGCCTGTTCGGTTCGTAAGCTGTAATGCAAGTAGC
GTATGCGCTCACGCAACTGGTCCAGAACCTTGACCGAACGCAGCGGTGGTAACGGCGCAGTGGCGGTTTT
CATGGCTTGTTATGACTGTTTTTTTGGGGTACAGTCTATGCCTCGGGCATCCAAGCAGCAAGCGCGTTAC
GCCGTGGGTCGATGTTTGATGTTATGGAGCAGCAACGATGTTACGCAGCAGGGCAGTCGCCCTAAAACAA
AGTTAAACATTATGAGGGAAGCGGTGATCGCCGAAGTATCGACTCAACTATCAGAGGTAGTTGGCGTCAT
CGAGCGCCATCTCGAACCGACGTTGCTGGCCGTACATTTGTACGGCTCCGCAGTGGATGGCGGCCTGAAG
CCACACAGTGATATTGATTTGCTGGTTACGGTGACCGTAAGGCTTGATGAAACAACGCGGCGAGCTTTGA
TCAACGACCTTTTGGAAACTTCGGCTTCCCCTGGAGAGAGCGAGATTCTCCGCGCTGTAGAAGTCACCAT
TGTTGTGCACGACGACATCATTCCGTGGCGTTATCCAGCTAAGCGCGAACTGCAATTTGGAGAATGGCAG
CGCAATGACATTCTTGCAGGTATCTTCGAGCCAGCCACGATCGACATTGATCTGGCTATCTTGCTGACAA
AAGCAAGAGAACATAGCGTTGCCTTGGTAGGTCCAGCGGCGGAGGAACTCTTTGATCCGGTTCCTGAACA
GGATCTATTTGAGGCGCTAAATGAAACCTTAACGCTATGGAACTCGCCGCCCGACTGGGCTGGCGATGAG
CGAAATGTAGTGCTTACGTTGTCCCGCATTTGGTACAGCGCAGTAACCGGCAAAATCGCGCCGAAGGATG
TCGCTGCCGACTGGGCAATGGAGCGCCTGCCGGCCCAGTATCAGCCCGTCATACTTGAAGCTAGACAGGC
TTATCTTGGACAAGAAGAAGATCGCTTGGCCTCGCGCGCAGATCAGTTGGAAGAATTTGTCCACTACGTG
AAAGGCGAGATCACCAAGGTAGTCGGCAAATAACCCTCGAGCCACCCATGACCAAAATCCCTTAACGTGA
GTTACGCGTCGTTCCACTGAGCGTCAGACCCCGTAGAAAAGATCAAAGGATCTTCTTGAGATCCTTTTTT
TCTGCGCGTAATCTGCTGCTTGCAAACAAAAAAACCACCGCTACCAGCGGTGGTTTGTTTGCCGGATCAA
GAGCTACCAACTCTTTTTCCGAAGGTAACTGGCTTCAGCAGAGCGCAGATACCAAATACTGTCCTTCTAG
TGTAGCCGTAGTTAGGCCACCACTTCAAGAACTCTGTAGCACCGCCTACATACCTCGCTCTGCTAATCCT
GTTACCAGTGGCTGCTGCCAGTGGCGATAAGTCGTGTCTTACCGGGTTGGACTCAAGACGATAGTTACCG
GATAAGGCGCAGCGGTCGGGCTGAACGGGGGGTTCGTGCACACAGCCCAGCTTGGAGCGAACGACCTACA
CCGAACTGAGATACCTACAGCGTGAGCATTGAGAAAGCGCCACGCTTCCCGAAGGGAGAAAGGCGGACAG
GTATCCGGTAAGCGGCAGGGTCGGAACAGGAGAGCGCACGAGGGAGCTTCCAGGGGGAAACGCCTGGTAT
CTTTATAGTCCTGTCGGGTTTCGCCACCTCTGACTTGAGCGTCGATTTTTGTGATGCTCGTCAGGGGGGC
GGAGCCTATGGAAAAACGCCAGCAACGCGGCCTTTTTACGGTTCCTGGCCTTTTGCTGGCCTTTTGCTCA
CATGTTCTTTCCTGCGTTATCCCCTGATTCTGTGGATAACCGTATTACCGCCTTTGAGTGAGCTGATACC
GCTCGCCGCAGCCGAACGACCGAGCGCAGCGAGTCAGTGAGCGAGGAAGCGGAAGAGCGCCCAATACGCA
AACCGCCTCTCCCCGCGCGTTGGCCGATTCATTAATGCAGCTGGCACGACAGGTTTCCCGACTGGAAAGC
GGGCAGTGAGCGCAACGCAATTAATACGCGTACCGCTAGCCAGGAAGAGTTTGTAGAAACGCAAAAAGGC
CATCCGTCAGGATGGCCTTCTGCTTAGTTTGATGCCTGGCAGTTTATGGCGGGCGTCCTGCCCGCCACCC
TCCGGGCCGTTGCTTCACAACGTTCAAATCCGCTCCCGGCGGATTTGTCCTACTCAGGAGAGCGTTCACC
GACAAACAACAGATAAAACGAAAGGCCCAGTCTTCCGACTGAGCCTTTCGTTTTATTTGATGCCTGGCAG
TTCCCTACTCTCGCGTTAACGCTAGCATGGATGTTTTCCCAGTCACGACGTTGTAAAACGACGGCCAGTC
TTAAG
