>Addgene plasmid #63548 | pFusX3-7 | addgene partial sequence | sequence record 119221 | pCR8_R1 5'-cgaaccgaacaggcttatgt-3'
TGCGTCACCCGGCAACCTTGGGTAGCAGCGAAGTCGAGGCATTTCTGTCCTGGCTGGTCTAGACGTCTCG
CAGGCCATGGTCCTGGCACAGCACCGGCAACAGCCGCTGCACCGTTTCGAGCGCTTGCTTGCCGCCATTG
TTGCTGGCGATAGCCACCACTTGGTCCGGGGTCAGGCCATGGTCCTGGCACAGCACCGGCAACAGCCGCT
GCACCGTTTCGAGCGCTTGCTTGCCGCCATCGTGGCTGGCGATAGCCACGACCTGATCGGGTGTGAGGCC
ATGGTCCTGGCACAGCACCGGCAACAGCCGCTGCACCGTTTCGAGCGCTTGCTTGCCGCCAATGTTGCTG
GCGATAGCCACCACTTGGTCCGGGGTCAGGCCATGGAGACGCTTAAGACTGGCCGTCGTTTTACAACGTC
GTGACTGGGAAAACATCCATGCTAGCGTTAACGCGAGAGTAGGGAACTGCCAGGCATCAAATAAAACGAA
AGGCTCAGTCGGAAGACTGGGCCTTTCGTTTTATCTGTTGTTTGTCGGTGAACGCTCTCCTGAGTAGGAC
AAATCCGCCGGGAGCGGATTTGAACGTTGTGAAGCAACGGCCCGGAAGGGGTGGCGGGCAGGACGCCCGC
CATAAACTGCCAGGCATCAAACTAA
