>Addgene plasmid #63548 | pFusX3-7 | addgene partial sequence | sequence record 119222 | pCR8_F1 5'-ttgatgcctggcagttccct-3'
CCAGTCACGACGTTGTAAAACGACGGCCAGTCTTAAGCGTCTCCATGGCCTGACCCCGGACCAAGTGGTG
GCTATCGCCAGCAACATTGGCGGCAAGCAAGCGCTCGAAACGGTGCAGCGGCTGTTGCCGGTGCTGTGCC
AGGACCATGGCCTCACACCCGATCAGGTCGTGGCTATCGCCAGCCACGATGGCGGCAAGCAAGCGCTCGA
AACGGTGCAGCGGCTGTTGCCGGTGCTGTGCCAGGACCATGGCCTGACCCCGGACCAAGTGGTGGCTATC
GCCAGCAACAATGGCGGCAAGCAAGCGCTCGAAACGGTGCAGCGGCTGTTGCCGGTGCTGTGCCAGGACC
ATGGCCTGCGAGACGTCTAGACCAGCCAGGACAGAAATGCCTCGACTTCGCTGCTACCCAAGGTTGCCGG
GTGACGCACACCGTGGAAACGGATGAAGGCACGAACCCAGTGGACATAAGCCTGTTCGGTTCGTAAGCTG
TAATGCAAGTAGCGTATGCGCTCACGCAACTGGTCCAGAACCTTGACCGAACGCAGCGGTGGTAACGGCG
CAGTGGCGGTTTTCATGGCTTGTTATGACTGTTTTTTTGGGGTACAGTCTATGCCTCGGGCATCCAAGCA
GCAAGCGCGTTACGCCGTGGGTCGATGTTTGATGTTATGGAGCAGCAACGATGTTACGCAGCAGGGCAGT
CGCCCTAAAACAAAGTTAAACATTATGAGGGAAGCGGTGATCGCCGAAGTATCGACTCAACTATCAGAGG
TAGTTGGCGTCATCGAGCGCCATCTCGAACCGACGTTGCTGGCCGTACATTTGTACGGCTCCGCAGTGGA
TGGCGGCCTGAAGCCACACAGTGATATTGATTTGCTGGTTACGGTGACCGTAAGGCTTGATGAAACAACG
CGGCGAGCTTTGATCAACGACCTTTTGGAAACTTCGGCTTCCCCTGGAGAGAGCGAGATTCTCCGCGCTG
TA
