[The description below was written by a language model from this plasmid's Addgene catalogue record.]
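Description:
pFusX3-7 is a bacterial library plasmid from the FusX system, a streamlined one-step method for assembling TALE (transcription activator-like effector) repeat arrays used in TALENs and related DNA-targeting proteins. It is built on the FusX3 backbone, recorded as about 3 kb without the insert, is maintained at high copy number in standard E. coli cloning strains, and is selected with spectinomycin. No feature table accompanies the record, so the origin of replication and other backbone elements are not stated.

The insert is a synthetic, pre-assembled trimer of TALE repeat modules carrying the repeat-variable diresidues (RVDs) NI, HD and NN. Under the standard TALE code these recognise A, C and G respectively, which matches the alternative name X3_ACG. According to the record, this trimer supplies RVD positions 7 to 9 of the final array, so the plasmid is one member of a position-specific set in which each plasmid provides a different three-base combination for the same slot. The trimer was cloned using BsaI sites that were destroyed in the process, consistent with the Golden Gate-style type IIS cloning typically used for TALE repeat assembly. The record does not say which enzyme releases the trimer in the later assembly step.

In use, a researcher would pick this plasmid when the target sequence reads ACG at positions 7 to 9, then combine it with the corresponding trimer plasmids for the other positions and a receiver vector to build a full-length custom TALE array in a single reaction. The plasmid carries no promoter or expression cassette according to the record. It serves purely as a building-block donor for genome-editing reagent construction.
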