Addgene plasmid #63548: pFusX3-7
Purpose: Encodes RVD positions 7-9 in TALEN assembly
Depositing lab: Stephen Ekker. Depositing organization: Mayo Foundation for Medical Education and Research. Publication: FusX: A rapid one-step TALE assembly system for genome science. Ma AC, McNulty MS, Tanya PL, Jarryd CM, Martinez-Galvez G, Argue DP, Lee HB, Urban MD, Bullard CE, Blackburn PR, Man TK, Clark KJ, Ekker SC. Hum Gene Ther. 2016 Jun;27(6):451-63. doi: 10.1089/hum.2015.172 PubMed 26854857.
Backbone
  Vector backbone: FusX3
  Backbone size w/o insert (bp): 3015
  Vector type: TALEN
Growth in bacteria
  Bacterial resistance: Spectinomycin, 50 μg/mL
  Growth temperature: 37°C
  Growth strain: DH5alpha
  Copy number: High Copy
Gene/Insert
  Gene/Insert name: NI HD NN (alt name: X3_ACG)
  Species: Synthetic
  Mutation: none
  Cloning method: Restriction Enzyme; 5′ cloning site BsaI (destroyed during cloning); 3′ cloning site BsaI (destroyed during cloning)
  Sequencing primers: 5′ pCR8_F1; 3′ pCR8_R1
Terms and licenses: Academic/Nonprofit Terms; Industry Terms: Not Available to Industry
How to cite: pFusX3-7 was a gift from Stephen Ekker (Addgene plasmid # 63548 ; http://n2t.net/addgene:63548 ; RRID:Addgene_63548)
